>Addgene plasmid #68789 | pVITRO1-SS-323 | depositor full sequence | sequence record 128835 | pVITRO1-SS-323 sequence 8834 bps
CCTGCAGGGCCTGAAATAACCTCTGAAAGAGGAACTTGGTTAGGTACCTTCTGAGGCGGAAAGAACCAGC
TGTGGAATGTGTGTCAGTTAGGGTGTGGAAAGTCCCCAGGCTCCCCAGCAGGCAGAAGTATGCAAAGCAT
GCATCTCAATTAGTCAGCAACCAGGTGTGGAAAGTCCCCAGGCTCCCCAGCAGGCAGAAGTATGCAAAGC
ATGCATCTCAATTAGTCAGCAACCATAGTCCCACTAGTGGAGCCGAGAGTAATTCATACAAAAGGAGGGA
TCGCCTTCGCAAGGGGAGAGCCCAGGGACCGTCCCTAAATTCTCACAGACCCAAATCCCTGTAGCCGCCC
CACGACAGCGCGAGGAGCATGCGCTCAGGGCTGAGCGCGGGGAGAGCAGAGCACACAAGCTCATAGACCC
TGGTCGTGGGGGGGAGGACCGGGGAGCTGGCGCGGGGCAAACTGGGAAAGCGGTGTCGTGTGCTGGCTCC
GCCCTCTTCCCGAGGGTGGGGGAGAACGGTATATAAGTGCGGCAGTCGCCTTGGACGTTCTTTTTCGCAA
CGGGTTTGCCGTCAGAACGCAGGTGAGGGGCGGGTGTGGCTTCCGCGGGCCGCCGAGCTGGAGGTCCTGC
TCCGAGCGGGCCGGGCCCCGCTGTCGTCGGCGGGGATTAGCTGCGAGCATTCCCGCTTCGAGTTGCGGGC
GGCGCGGGAGGCAGAGTGCGAGGCCTAGCGGCAACCCCGTAGCCTCGCCTCGTGTCCGGCTTGAGGCCTA
GCGTGGTGTCCGCGCCGCCGCCGCGTGCTACTCCGGCCGCACTCTGGTCTTTTTTTTTTTTGTTGTTGTT
GCCCTGCTGCCTTCGATTGCCGTTCAGCAATAGGGGCTAACAAAGGGAGGGTGCGGGGCTTGCTCGCCCG
GAGCCCGGAGAGGTCATGGTTGGGGAGGAATGGAGGGACAGGAGTGGCGGCTGGGGCCCGCCCGCCTTCG
GAGCACATGTCCGACGCCACCTGGATGGGGCGAGGCCTGGGGTTTTTCCCGAAGCAACCAGGCTGGGGTT
AGCGTGCCGAGGCCATGTGGCCCCAGCACCCGGCACGATCTGGCTTGGCGGCGCCGCGTTGCCCTGCCTC
CCTAACTAGGGTGAGGCCATCCCGTCCGGCACCAGTTGCGTGCGTGGAAAGATGGCCGCTCCCGGGCCCT
GTTGCAAGGAGCTCAAAATGGAGGACGCGGCAGCCCGGTGGAGCGGGCGGGTGAGTCACCCACACAAAGG
AAGAGGGCCTGGTCCCTCACCGGCTGCTGCTTCCTGTGACCCCGTGGTCCTATCGGCCGCAATAGTCACC
TCGGGCTTTTGAGCACGGCTAGTCGCGGCGGGGGGAGGGGATGTAATGGCGTTGGAGTTTGTTCACATTT
GGTGGGTGGAGACTAGTCAGGCCAGCCTGGCGCTGGAAGTCATTTTTGGAATTTGTCCCCTTGAGTTTTG
AGCGGAGCTAATTCTCGGGCTTCTTAGCGGTTCAAAGGTATCTTTTAAACCCTTTTTTAGGTGTTGTGAA
AACCACCGCTAATTCAAAGCAACCGGTGATATCAAGGATCCATGGACTACAAAGACGATGACGACAAGCC
TAAGAAGAAACGGAAGGTGTCCAGACCTGGGGAGAGGCCATTCCAGTGTCGGATCTGTATGAGAAATTTT
AGCAAAGGTGAAAGATTGGTTAGACATACAAGAACCCATACAGGCGAGAAGCCCTTTCAGTGCAGGATCT
GCATGCGAAACTTTTCTAGAATGGATAATTTGTCCACTCACCTGCGGACTCATACCGGCGAAAAACCATT
TCAGTGTCGAATTTGCATGCGCAACTTTAGCAGAAAAGATGCTTTGAATAGACACCTTAAGACTCATCTG
AGGCAGAAGGACGGGGAGAGACCTTTCCAGTGCAGAATCTGCATGAGAAACTTTTCTACTGCTGCTGTTT
TGACTAGACATACCCGCACCCACACCGGCGAAAAACCCTTCCAGTGCCGCATCTGTATGCGAAATTTTAG
CGATAGAGCTAATTTGACTAGACACCTTAGAACACACACTGGAGAAAAACCATTTCAGTGTCGGATCTGC
ATGCGCAACTTCTCCAGAATTGATAAATTGGGTGATCACCTGAAAACCCACCTGAGGGGATCTGGGGGCG
GATCAGGTGGAGGCTCAGGAGGTGGGTCCGGAGGTGGATCTGGTGGCGGGTCCGGAGGCGGATCCGTTTT
GCTTAACGTTCTTTCGAAGTGTGCCGGCTCTAAAAAATTCAGGCCTGCTCCCGCCGCTGCTTTTGCACGT
GAGTGCCGCGGATTTTATTTCGAGTTACAAGAATTGAAGGAAGACGATTATTATGGGATTACTTTATCTG
ATGATTCTGATCATCAGTTTTTGCTTGCCAACCAGGTTGTCGTCCATAATTGCACCATGACCGAGAAGGG
CAGCGGAGGGCGCGCCGACGCGCTGGACGATTTCGATCTCGACATGCTGGGTTCTGATGCCCTCGATGAC
TTTGACCTGGATATGTTGGGAAGCGACGCATTGGATGACTTTGATCTGGACATGCTCGGCTCCGATGCTC
TGGACGATTTCGATCTCGATATGTTAATTAATTGTTAAGCTAGCTGGCCAGACATGATAAGATACATTGA
TGAGTTTGGACAAACCACAACTAGAATGCAGTGAAAAAAATGCTTTATTTGTGAAATTTGTGATGCTATT
GCTTTATTTGTAACCATTATAAGCTGCAATAAACAAGTTAACAACAACAATTGCATTCATTTTATGTTTC
AGGTTCAGGGGGAGGTGTGGGAGGTTTTTTAAAGCAAGTAAAACCTCTACAAATGTGGTATGGAAATGTT
AATTAACTAGCCATGACCAAAATCCCTTAACGTGAGTTTTCGTTCCACTGAGCGTCAGACCCCGTAGAAA
AGATCAAAGGATCTTCTTGAGATCCTTTTTTTCTGCGCGTAATCTGCTGCTTGCAAACAAAAAAACCACC
GCTACCAGCGGTGGTTTGTTTGCCGGATCAAGAGCTACCAACTCTTTTTCCGAAGGTAACTGGCTTCAGC
AGAGCGCAGATACCAAATACTGTTCTTCTAGTGTAGCCGTAGTTAGGCCACCACTTCAAGAACTCTGTAG
CACCGCCTACATACCTCGCTCTGCTAATCCTGTTACCAGTGGCTGCTGCCAGTGGCGATAAGTCGTGTCT
TACCGGGTTGGACTCAAGACGATAGTTACCGGATAAGGCGCAGCGGTCGGGCTGAACGGGGGGTTCGTGC
ACACAGCCCAGCTTGGAGCGAACGACCTACACCGAACTGAGATACCTACAGCGTGAGCTATGAGAAAGCG
CCACGCTTCCCGAAGGGAGAAAGGCGGACAGGTATCCGGTAAGCGGCAGGGTCGGAACAGGAGAGCGCAC
GAGGGAGCTTCCAGGGGGAAACGCCTGGTATCTTTATAGTCCTGTCGGGTTTCGCCACCTCTGACTTGAG
CGTCGATTTTTGTGATGCTCGTCAGGGGGGCGGAGCCTATGGAAAAACGCCAGCAACGCGGCCTTTTTAC
GGTTCCTGGCCTTTTGCTGGCCTTTTGCTCACATGTTCTTAATTAACCTGCAGGCGTTACATAACTTACG
GTAAATGGCCCGCCTGGCTGACCGCCCAACGACCCCCGCCCATTGACGTCAATAATGACGTATGTTCCCA
TAGTAACGCCAATAGGGACTTTCCATTGACGTCAATGGGTGGAGTATTTACGGTAAACTGCCCACTTGGC
AGTACATCAAGTGTATCATATGCCAAGTACGCCCCCTATTGACGTCAATGACGGTAAATGGCCCGCCTGG
CATTATGCCCAGTACATGACCTTATGGGACTTTCCTACTTGGCAGTACATCTACGTATTAGTCATCGCTA
TTACCATGATGATGCGGTTTTGGCAGTACATCAATGGGCGTGGATAGCGGTTTGACTCACGGGGATTTCC
AAGTCTCCACCCCATTGACGTCAATGGGAGTTTGTTTTGACTAGTGGAGCCGAGAGTAATTCATACAAAA
GGAGGGATCGCCTTCGCAAGGGGAGAGCCCAGGGACCGTCCCTAAATTCTCACAGACCCAAATCCCTGTA
GCCGCCCCACGACAGCGCGAGGAGCATGCGCCCAGGGCTGAGCGCGGGTAGATCAGAGCACACAAGCTCA
CAGTCCCCGGCGGTGGGGGGAGGGGCGCGCTGAGCGGGGGCCAGGGAGCTGGCGCGGGGCAAACTGGGAA
AGTGGTGTCGTGTGCTGGCTCCGCCCTCTTCCCGAGGGTGGGGGAGAACGGTATATAAGTGCGGTAGTCG
CCTTGGACGTTCTTTTTCGCAACGGGTTTGCCGTCAGAACGCAGGTGAGTGGCGGGTGTGGCTTCCGCGG
GCCCCGGAGCTGGAGCCCTGCTCTGAGCGGGCCGGGCTGATATGCGAGTGTCGTCCGCAGGGTTTAGCTG
TGAGCATTCCCACTTCGAGTGGCGGGCGGTGCGGGGGTGAGAGTGCGAGGCCTAGCGGCAACCCCGTAGC
CTCGCCTCGTGTCCGGCTTGAGGCCTAGCGTGGTGTCCGCCGCCGCGTGCCACTCCGGCCGCACTATGCG
TTTTTTGTCCTTGCTGCCCTCGATTGCCTTCCAGCAGCATGGGCTAACAAAGGGAGGGTGTGGGGCTCAC
TCTTAAGGAGCCCATGAAGCTTACGTTGGATAGGAATGGAAGGGCAGGAGGGGCGACTGGGGCCCGCCCG
CCTTCGGAGCACATGTCCGACGCCACCTGGATGGGGCGAGGCCTGTGGCTTTCCGAAGCAATCGGGCGTG
AGTTTAGCCTACCTGGGCCATGTGGCCCTAGCACTGGGCACGGTCTGGCCTGGCGGTGCCGCGTTCCCTT
GCCTCCCAACAAGGGTGAGGCCGTCCCGCCCGGCACCAGTTGCTTGCGCGGAAAGATGGCCGCTCCCGGG
GCCCTGTTGCAAGGAGCTCAAAATGGAGGACGCGGCAGCCCGGTGGAGCGGGCGGGTGAGTCACCCACAC
AAAGGAAGAGGGCCTTGCCCCTCGCCGGCCGCTGCTTCCTGTGACCCCGTGGTCTATCGGCCGCATAGTC
ACCTCGGGCTTCTCTTGAGCACCGCTCGTCGCGGCGGGGGGAGGGGATCTAATGGCGTTGGAGTTTGTTC
ACATTTGGTGGGTGGAGACTAGTCAGGCCAGCCTGGCGCTGGAAGTCATTCTTGGAATTTGCCCCTTTGA
GTTTGGAGCGAGGCTAATTCTCAAGCCTCTTAGCGGTTCAAAGGTATTTTCTAAACCCGTTTCCAGGTGT
TGTGAAAGCCACCGCTAATTCAAAGCAATCCGGAGTATACATGGACTACAAGGACGACGATGACAAGCCC
AAGAAAAAGCGCAAGGTCTCTAGACCCGGGGAGCGCCCCTTCCAGTGTCGCATTTGCATGCGGAACTTTT
CGGATAAAACTAAATTGAGAGTTCATACCCGTACTCATACCGGTGAAAAACCGTTTCAGTGTCGGATCTG
TATGCGAAATTTCTCCGTTAGACATAATTTGACTAGACATCTACGTACGCACACCGGCGAGAAGCCATTC
CAATGCCGAATATGCATGCGCAACTTCAGTCAATCTACTTCTTTGCAAAGACACCTAAAAACCCACCTGA
GAGGATTCGGCGGAGTGCTGGAGAAGGGCTGCTTTGCCAAGGGTACCAATGTTTTAATGGCGGATGGGTC
TATTGAATGTATTGAAAACATTGAGGTTGGTAATAAGGTCATGGGTAAAGATGGCAGACCTCGTGAGGTA
ATTAAATTGCCCAGAGGAAGAGAAACTATGTACAGCGTCGTGCAGAAAAGTCAGCACAGAGCCCACAAAA
GTGACTCAAGTCGTGAAGTGCCAGAATTACTCAAGTTTACGTGTAATGCGACCCATGAGTTGGTTGTTAG
AACACCTCGTAGTGTCCGCCGTTTGTCTCGTACCATTAAGGGTGTCGAATATTTTGAAGTTATTACTTTT
GAGATGGGCCAAAAGAAAGCCCCCGACGGTAGAATTGTTGAGCTTGTCAAGGAAGTTTCAAAGAGCTACC
CAATATCTGAGGGGCCTGAGAGAGCCAACGAATTAGTAGAATCCTATAGAAAGGCTTCAAATAAAGCTTA
TTTTGAGTGGACTATTGAGGCCAGAGATCTTTCTCTGTTGGGTTGCCACGTTCGCAAAGCCACTTATCAG
ACATACGCCCCAATCGGCGGGGGTTCTGGGGGAGGATCAGGTGGTGGGTCCGGGGGAGGAAGCGGGGGTG
GCTCTGGGGGTGGATCAACACGTCCCGGGGAGCGCCCCTTCCAGTGCAGGATCTGCATGAGGAATTTTAG
CACTGGTCAAAGATTGAGAATTCACACACGGACTCACACAGGGGAGAAGCCCTTCCAGTGTAGAATTTGC
ATGCGGAACTTCAGCCAAAATCAAAATTTGGCTAGACACCTGCGGACCCATACTGGCGAAAAGCCCTTTC
AGTGCCGGATCTGCATGCGCAACTTCTCCGATAAATCTGTTTTGGCTAGACACCTGAAGACACATCTTCG
GCAGAAAGATGGAGAGAGACCATTCCAGTGTCGGATTTGTATGAGGAACTTTAGTCGCCAGGACAGGCTT
GACAGGCATACCCGGACCCACACAGGTGAGAAGCCATTCCAGTGTCGCATCTGCATGCGGAATTTCTCCC
AGAAGGAGCACTTGGCGGGGCACCTGCGGACTCATACAGGGGAGAAACCTTTTCAGTGTAGGATCTGCAT
GCGCAATTTTTCACGCCGCGACAACCTGAACCGGCACCTGAAAACCCACCTGAGAGGATCCTAAAAGCTT
GATGGGGGATCCTAGGAGCAGGTTTCCCCAATGACACAAAACGTGCAACTTGAAACTCCGCCTGGTCTTT
CCAGGTCTAGAGGGGTAACACTTTGTACTGCGTTTGGCTCCACGCTCGATCCACTGGCGAGTGTTAGTAA
CAGCACTGTTGCTTCGTAGCGGAGCATGACGGCCGTGGGAACTCCTCCTTGGTAACAAGGACCCACGGGG
CCAAAAGCCACGCCCACACGGGCCCGTCATGTGTGCAACCCCAGCACGGCGACTTTACTGCGAAACCCAC
TTTAAAGTGACATTGAAACTGGTACCCACACACTGGTGACAGGCTAAGGATGCCCTTCAGGTACCCCGAG
GTAACACGCGACACTCGGGATCTGAGAAGGGGACTGGGGCTTCTATAAAAGCGCTCGGTTTAAAAAGCTT
CTATGCCTGAATAGGTGACCGGAGGTCGGCACCTTTCCTTTGCAATTACTGACCCTATGAATACACTGAC
TGTTTGACAATTAATCATCGGCATAGTATATCGGCATAGTATAATACGACTCACTATAGGAGGGCCACCA
TGATTGAACAAGATGGATTGCACGCAGGTTCTCCGGCCGCTTGGGTGGAGAGGCTATTCGGCTATGACTG
GGCACAACAGACAATCGGCTGCTCTGATGCCGCCGTGTTCCGGCTGTCAGCGCAGGGGCGCCCGGTTCTT
TTTGTCAAGACCGACCTGTCCGGTGCCCTGAATGAACTGCAAGACGAGGCAGCGCGGCTATCGTGGCTGG
CCACGACGGGCGTTCCTTGCGCAGCTGTGCTCGACGTTGTCACTGAAGCGGGAAGGGACTGGCTGCTATT
GGGCGAAGTGCCGGGGCAGGATCTCCTGTCATCTCACCTTGCTCCTGCCGAGAAAGTATCCATCATGGCT
GATGCAATGCGGCGGCTGCATACGCTTGATCCGGCTACCTGCCCATTCGACCACCAAGCGAAACATCGCA
TCGAGCGAGCACGTACTCGGATGGAAGCCGGTCTTGTCGATCAGGATGATCTGGACGAAGAGCATCAGGG
GCTCGCGCCAGCCGAACTGTTCGCCAGGCTCAAGGCGAGCATGCCCGACGGCGAGGATCTCGTCGTGACA
CATGGCGATGCCTGCTTGCCGAATATCATGGTGGAAAATGGCCGCTTTTCTGGATTCATCGACTGTGGCC
GGCTGGGTGTGGCGGACCGCTATCAGGACATAGCGTTGGCTACCCGTGATATTGCTGAAGAGCTTGGCGG
CGAATGGGCTGACCGCTTCCTCGTGCTTTACGGTATCGCCGCTCCCGATTCGCAGCGCATCGCCTTCTAT
CGCCTTCTTGACGAGTTCTTCTGAGCGGGACTCTGGGGTTCGAAATGACCGACCAAGCGAATTCGCTAGG
ATTATCCCTAATACCTGCCACCCCACTCTTAATCAGTGGTGGAAGAACGGTCTCAGAACTGTTTGTTTCA
ATTGGCCATTTAAGTTTAGTAGTAAAAGACTGGTTAATGATAACAATGCATCGTAAAACCTTCAGAAGGA
AAGGAGAATGTTTTGTGGACCACTTTGGTTTTCTTTTTTGCGTGTGGCAGTTTTAAGTTATTAGTTTTTA
AAATCAGTACTTTTTAATGGAAACAACTTGACCAAAAATTTGTCACAGAATTTTGAGACCCATTAAAAAA
GTTAAATGAGAAACCTGTGTGTTCCTTTGGTCAACACCGAGACATTTAGGTGAAAGACATCTAATTCTGG
TTTTACGAATCTGGAAACTTCTTGAAAATGTAATTCTTGAGTTAACACTTCTGGGTGGAGAATAGGGTTG
TTTTCCCCCCACATAATTGGAAGGGGAAGGAATATCATTTAAAGCTATGGGAGGGTTGCTTTGATTACAA
CACTGGAGAGAAATGCAGCATGTTGCTGATTGCCTGTCACTAAAACAGGCCAAAAACTGAGTCCTTGGGT
TGCATAGAAAGCTG
Features (pLannotate 1.2.2; 19 found; start..end, strand, type, name):
     51..242     +  promoter       SV40 promoter (fragment): SV40 enhancer and early promoter
    429..1562    +  promoter       mEF-1α promoter (fragment): strong constitutive promoter for mouse elongation factor EF-1α
   1584..1604    +  CDS            3xFLAG (fragment): three tandem FLAG® epitope tags
   2236..2407    +  CDS            Sce VMA intein 3' region (fragment): modified 3' region of the intein from the yeast Vma1 subunit of the vacuolar ATPase (Chong et al., 1998); Saccharomyces cerevisiae VMA1; C-terminal cleavage of this intein can be induced by thiols.
   2467..2616    +  CDS            VP64: tetrameric repeat of the minimal activation domain of herpes simplex virus VP16 (Beerli et al., 1998)
   2648..2769    -  polyA_signal   SV40 poly(A) signal: SV40 polyadenylation signal
   2792..2863    -  CDS            large T antigen (fragment): large T antigen from SV40 (simian virus 40)
   2957..3545    +  rep_origin     ori: high-copy-number ColE1/pMB1/pBR322/pUC origin of replication
   3625..3928    +  enhancer       CMV enhancer: human cytomegalovirus immediate early enhancer
   3930..4029    +  promoter       CMV promoter (fragment): human cytomegalovirus (CMV) immediate early promoter
   5367..5387    +  CDS            FLAG (fragment): FLAG® epitope tag, followed by an enterokinase cleavage site
   5700..6244    +  CDS            Sce VMA intein 5' region (fragment): 5' region of the intein from the yeast Vma1 subunit of the vacuolar ATPase (Chong et al., 1998); Saccharomyces cerevisiae VMA1
   6438..6455    +  CDS            CCR5TC (fragment): zinc-finger domain from the CCR5-224 (+) zinc-finger nuclease that recognizes the left half-site target sequence in the human CCR5 gene (Perez et al., 2008; Gross et al., 2013)
   6510..6536    +  CDS            CCR5TC (fragment): zinc-finger domain from the CCR5-224 (+) zinc-finger nuclease that recognizes the left half-site target sequence in the human CCR5 gene (Perez et al., 2008; Gross et al., 2013)
   6877..7321    +  misc_feature   FMDV IRES: internal ribosome entry site (IRES) of the foot-and-mouth disease virus
   7354..7372    +  promoter       tac promoter (fragment): strong E. coli promoter; hybrid between the trp and lac UV5 promoters
   7392..7410    +  promoter       T7 promoter: promoter for bacteriophage T7 RNA polymerase
   7420..8214    +  CDS            NeoR/KanR: aminoglycoside phosphotransferase from Tn5; aph(3')-II (or nptII); confers resistance to neomycin, kanamycin, and G418 (Geneticin®)
   8261..8833    +  polyA_signal   EF-1α poly(A) signal: human EF-1α polyadenylation signal
