[The description below was written by a language model from this plasmid's Addgene catalogue record and pLannotate feature annotations shown in this document.]
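Description:
pVITRO1-SS-323 is a mammalian expression plasmid of 8,834 bp built on the InvivoGen pVITRO1-NEO-MCS backbone, a vector with two separate transcription units that allow two proteins to be co-expressed from one plasmid. It replicates in E. coli from a high-copy ColE1/pUC-type origin. A single NeoR/KanR gene (Tn5 aminoglycoside phosphotransferase) gives kanamycin resistance in bacteria and G418 resistance in mammalian cells. This marker lies downstream of an FMDV IRES, so in mammalian cells it appears to be translated from the same transcript as the second insert, while short bacterial promoter fragments just upstream presumably drive it in E. coli. An EF-1α poly(A) signal ends that unit.

The payload is the catalogue's "Sensor pair 2 V2", the two halves of a synthetic DNA-sensing protein system, each carrying an N-terminal FLAG tag and nuclear localisation signal. The first cassette is annotated with an SV40 enhancer fragment and a mouse EF-1α promoter. It encodes the C-terminal sensor (1,047 bp), which includes the 3' region of the Saccharomyces cerevisiae VMA intein followed by a VP64 transcriptional activation domain, and it ends at an SV40 poly(A) signal. The second cassette begins with a CMV enhancer and promoter fragment, followed by an unannotated stretch of more than 1 kb, so its full promoter is not identified in the table. It encodes the N-terminal sensor (1,494 bp), which contains the 5' region of the VMA intein and short matches to a zinc-finger domain. The DNA-binding specificities of the two sensors are not given in the record. The arrangement suggests a split-intein design in which binding of both halves to adjacent DNA sites would permit protein splicing and a transcriptional response, in line with the associated work on DNA sense-and-respond modules in mammalian cells.
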