Addgene plasmid #68789: pVITRO1-SS-323
Purpose: Sensor pair 2 V2
Depositing lab: James Collins. Depositing organization: Massachusetts Institute of Technology. Publication: DNA sense-and-respond protein modules for mammalian cells. Slomovic S, Collins JJ. Nat Methods. 2015 Sep 21. doi: 10.1038/nmeth.3585. PubMed 26389572.
Backbone
  Vector backbone: pVITRO1-NEO-MCS
  Backbone manufacturer: invivogen
  Backbone size w/o insert (bp): 6295
  Total vector size (bp): 8834
  Vector type: Mammalian Expression
  Selectable markers: Neomycin (select with G418)
Growth in bacteria
  Bacterial resistance: Kanamycin, 50 μg/mL
  Growth temperature: 37°C
  Growth strain: DH5alpha
  Copy number: High Copy
Gene/Insert 1
  Gene/Insert name: C-Terminal Sensor 2 V2
  Species: Synthetic
  Insert size (bp): 1047
  Tag / fusion protein: flag (N terminal on insert); NLS (N terminal on insert)
Gene/Insert 2
  Gene/Insert name: N-Terminal Sensor 2 V2
  Species: Synthetic
  Insert size (bp): 1494
  Tag / fusion protein: flag (N terminal on insert); nls (N terminal on insert)
Terms and licenses: Academic/Nonprofit Terms; Industry Terms: Not Available to Industry
How to cite: pVITRO1-SS-323 was a gift from James Collins (Addgene plasmid # 68789 ; http://n2t.net/addgene:68789 ; RRID:Addgene_68789)
