>Addgene plasmid #68789 | pVITRO1-SS-323 | addgene partial sequence | sequence record 125106 | mEF1-Fwd 5'-TTTTGAGCGGAGCTAATTCTCGGG-3'
CTTTTAACCCTTTTTTAGGTGTTGTGAAAACCACCGCTAATTCAAAGCAACCGGTGATATCAAGGATCCA
TGGACTACAAAGACGATGACGACAAGCCTAAGAAGAAACGGAAGGTGTCCAGACCTGGGGAGAGGCCATT
CCAGTGTCGGATCTGTATGAGAAATTTTAGCAAAGGTGAAAGATTGGTTAGACATACAAGAACCCATACA
GGCGAGAAGCCCTTTCAGTGCAGGATCTGCATGCGAAACTTTTCTAGAATGGATAATTTGTCCACTCACC
TGCGGACTCATACCGGCGAAAAACCATTTCAGTGTCGAATTTGCATGCGCAACTTTAGCAGAAAAGATGC
TTTGAATAGACACCTTAAGACTCATCTGAGGCAGAAGGACGGGGAGAGACCTTTCCAGTGCAGAATCTGC
ATGAGAAACTTTTCTACTGCTGCTGTTTTGACTAGACATACCCGCACCCACACCGGCGAAAAACCCTTCC
AGTGCCGCATCTGTATGCGAAATTTTAGCGATAGAGCTAATTTGACTAGACACCTTAGAACACACACTGG
AGAAAAACCATTTCAGTGTCGGATCTGCATGCGCAACTTCTCCAGAATTGATAAATTGGGTGATCACCTG
AAAACCCACCTGAGGGGATCTGGGGGCGGATCAGGTGGAGGCTCAGGAGGTGGGTCCGGAGGTGGATCTG
GTGGCGGGTCCGGAGGCGGATCCGTTTTGCTTAACGTTCTTTCGAAGTGTGCCGGCTCT
