>Addgene plasmid #68789 | pVITRO1-SS-323 | addgene partial sequence | sequence record 125107 | pBR322ori-3 5'-tttgtttgcaagcagcagat-3'
AGAAGATCCTTTGATCTTTTCTACGGGGTCTGACGCTCAGTGGAACGAAAACTCACGTTAAGGGATTTTG
GTCATGGCTAGTTAATTAACATTTCCATACCACATTTGTAGAGGTTTTACTTGCTTTAAAAAACCTCCCA
CACCTCCCCCTGAACCTGAAACATAAAATGAATGCAATTGTTGTTGTTAACTTGTTTATTGCAGCTTATA
ATGGTTACAAATAAAGCAATAGCATCACAAATTTCACAAATAAAGCATTTTTTTCACTGCATTCTAGTTG
TGGTTTGTCCAAACTCATCAATGTATCTTATCATGTCTGGCCAGCTAGCTTAACAATTAATTAACATATC
GAGATCGAAATCGTCCAGAGCATCGGAGCCGAGCATGTCCAGATCAAAGTCATCCAATGCGTCGCTTCCC
AACATATCCAGGTCAAAGTCATCGAGGGCATCAGAACCCAGCATGTCGAGATCGAAATCGTCCAGCGCGT
CGGCGCGCCCTCCGCTGCCCTTCTCGGTCATGGTGCAATTATGGACGACAACCTGGTTGGCAAGCAAAAA
CTGATGATCAGAATCATCAGATAAAGTAATCCCATAATAATCGTCTTCCTTCAATTCTTGTAACTCGAAA
TAAAATCCGCGGCACTCACGTGCAAAAGCAGCGGCGGGAGCAGGCCTGAATTTTTTAGAGCCGGCACACT
TCGAAAGAACGTTAAGCAAAACGGATCCGCCTCCGGACCCGCCACCAGATCCACCTCCGGACCCACCTCC
TGAGCCTCCACCTGATCC
