>Addgene plasmid #68789 | pVITRO1-SS-323 | addgene partial sequence | sequence record 127521 | pVITRO-P25F 5'-CAAAGGTATTTTCTAAACCCGTTTC-3'
TAGACCCGGGGAGCGCCCCTTCCAGTGTCGCATTTGCATGCGGAACTTTTCGGATAAAACTAAATTGAGA
GTTCATACCCGTACTCATACCGGTGAAAAACCGTTTCAGTGTCGGATCTGTATGCGAAATTTCTCCGTTA
GACATAATTTGACTAGACATCTACGTACGCACACCGGCGAGAAGCCATTCCAATGCCGAATATGCATGCG
CAACTTCAGTCAATCTACTTCTTTGCAAAGACACCTAAAAACCCACCTGAGAGGATTCGGCGGAGTGCTG
GAGAAGGGCTGCTTTGCCAAGGGTACCAATGTTTTAATGGCGGATGGGTCTATTGAATGTATTGAAAACA
TTGAGGTTGGTAATAAGGTCATGGGTAAAGATGGCAGACCTCGTGAGGTAATTAAATTGCCCAGAGGAAG
AGAAACTATGTACAGCGTCGTGCAGAAAAGTCAGCACAGAGCCCACAAAAGTGACTCAAGTCGTGAAGTG
CCAGAATTACTCAAGTTTACGTGTAATGCGACCCATGAGTTGGTTGTTAGAACACCTCGTAGTGTCCGCC
G
